>Addgene plasmid #176867 | pTAG4 | addgene full sequence | sequence record 348325 | Addgene NGS Result
TGGTCTCAGAGCTAGAAATAGCAAGTTAAAATAAGGCTAGTCCGTTATCAACTTGAAAAAGTGGCACCGA
GTCGGTGCAACAAAGCACCAGTGGTCTAGTGGTAGAATAGTACCCTGCCACGGTACAGACCCGGGTTCGA
TTCCCGGCTGGTGCATGAGACGAGATCTAGACGACCGGTGGAAAGCGGGCAGTGAGCGCAACGCAATTAA
TGTGAGTTAGCTCACTCATTAGGCACCCCAGGCTTTACACTTTATGCTTCCGGCTCGTATGTTGTGTGGA
ATTGTGAGCGGATAACAATTTCACACAGGAAACAGCTATGACCATGATTACGCCAAGCGCGCAATTAACC
CTCACTAAAGGGAACAAAAGCTGGAGGACCTCGAGGGGGGGCCCGGTACCCAATTCGCCCTATAGTGAGT
CGTATTACGCGCGCTCACTGGCCGTCGTTTTACAACGTCGTGACTGGGAAAACCCTGGCGTTACCCAACT
TAATCGCCTTGCAGCACATCCCCCTTTCGCCAGCTGGCGTAATAGCGAAGAGGCCCGCACCGATCGCCCT
TCCCAACAGTTGCGCAGCCTGAATGGCGAATGGGACGCGCCCTGTAGCGGCGCCACTAGTCGTCTCCGTT
TTAGAGCTAGAAATAGCAACGAGACCACGAAGTGCCGAGGCACGAACCCAGTGGACATAAGCCTGTTCGG
TTCGTAAGCTGTAATGCAAGTAGCGTATGCGCTCACGCAACTGGTCCAGAACCTTGACCGAACGCAGCGG
TGGTAACGGCGCAGTGGCGGTTTTCATGGCTTGTTATGACTGTTTTTTTGGGGTACAGTCTATGCCTCGG
GCATCCAAGCAGCAAGCGCGTTACGCCGTGGGTCGATGTTTGATGTTATGGAGCAGCAACGATGTTACGC
AGCAGGGCAGTCGCCCTAAAACAAAGTTAAACATCATGGGGGAAGCGGTGATCGCCGAAGTATCGACTCA
ACTATCAGAGGTAGTTGGCGTCATCGAGCGCCATCTCGAACCGACGTTGCTGGCCGTACATTTGTACGGC
TCCGCAGTGGATGGCGGCCTGAAGCCACACAGCGATATTGATTTGCTGGTTACGGTGACCGTAAGGCTTG
ATGAAACAACGCGGCGAGCTTTGATCAACGACCTTTTGGAAACTTCGGCTTCCCCTGGAGAGAGCGAGAT
TCTCCGCGCTGTAGAAGTCACCATTGTTGTGCACGACGACATCATTCCGTGGCGTTATCCAGCTAAGCGC
GAACTGCAATTTGGAGAATGGCAGCGCAATGACATTCTTGCAGGTATCTTCGAGCCAGCCACGATCGACA
TTGATCTGGCTATCTTGCTGACAAAAGCAAGAGAACATAGCGTTGCCTTGGTAGGTCCAGCGGCGGAGGA
ACTCTTTGATCCGGTTCCTGAACAGGATCTATTTGAGGCGCTAAATGAAACCTTAACGCTATGGAACTCG
CCGCCCGACTGGGCTGGCGATGAGCGAAATGTAGTGCTTACGTTGTCCCGCATTTGGTACAGCGCAGTAA
CCGGCAAAATCGCGCCGAAGGATGTCGCTGCCGACTGGGCAATGGAGCGCCTGCCGGCCCAGTATCAGCC
CGTCATACTTGAAGCTAGACAGGCTTATCTTGGACAAGAAGAAGATCGCTTGGCCTCGCGCGCAGATCAG
TTGGAAGAATTTGTCCATTACGTGAAAGGCGAGATCACCAAGGTAGTCGGCAAATAATGTCTAGCTAGAA
ATTCGTTCAAGCCGACGCCGCTTCGCGGCGCGGCTTAACTCAAGCGTTAGATGCACTAAGCACATAATTG
CTCACAGCCAAACTATCAGGTCAAGTCTGCTTTTATTATTTTTAAGCGTGCATAATAAGCCCTACACAAA
TTGGGAGATATATCATGCTGTCAGACCAAGTTTACTCATATATACTTTAGATTGATTTAAAACTTCATTT
TTAATTTAAAAGGATCTAGGTGAAGATCCTTTTTGATAATCTCATGACCAAAATCCCTTAACGTGAGTTT
TCGTTCCACTGAGCGTCAGACCCCGTAGAAAAGATCAAAGGATCTTCTTGAGATCCTTTTTTTCTGCGCG
TAATCTGCTGCTTGCAAACAAAAAAACCACCGCTACCAGCGGTGGTTTGTTTGCCGGATCAAGAGCTACC
AACTCTTTTTCCGAAGGTAACTGGCTTCAGCAGAGCGCAGATACCAAATACTGTTCTTCTAGTGTAGCCG
TAGTTAGGCCACCACTTCAAGAACTCTGTAGCACCGCCTACATACCTCGCTCTGCTAATCCTGTTACCAG
TGGCTGCTGCCAGTGGCGATAAGTCGTGTCTTACCGGGTTGGACTCAAGACGATAGTTACCGGATAAGGC
GCAGCGGTCGGGCTGAACGGGGGGTTCGTGCACACAGCCCAGCTTGGAGCGAACGACCTACACCGAACTG
AGATACCTACAGCGTGAGCTATGAGAAAGCGCCACGCTTCCCGAAGGGAGAAAGGCGGACAGGTATCCGG
TAAGCGGCAGGGTCGGAACAGGAGAGCGCACGAGGGAGCTTCCAGGGGGAAACGCCTGGTATCTTTATAG
TCCTGTCGGGTTTCGCCACCTCTGACTTGAGCGTCGATTTTTGTGATGCTCGTCAGGGGGGCGGAGCCTA
TGGAAAAACGCCAGCAACGCGGCCTTTTTACGGTTCCTGCACTCTG
Features (pLannotate 1.2.2; 15 found; start..end, strand, type, name):
      8..78      +  misc_RNA       gRNA scaffold (fragment): guide RNA scaffold for the Streptococcus pyogenes CRISPR/Cas9 system
     84..154     +  ncRNA          tRNA: Accession: RF00005 - tRNA
    208..229     +  protein_bind   CAP binding site: CAP binding activates transcription in the presence of cAMP. E. coli catabolite activator protein
    244..274     +  promoter       lac promoter: promoter for the E. coli lac operon
    282..298     +  protein_bind   lac operator: The lac repressor binds to the lac operator to inhibit transcription in E. coli. This inhibition can be relieved by adding lactose or isopropyl-β-D-thiogalactopyranoside (IPTG). lac repressor encoded by lacI
    343..361     +  promoter       T3 promoter: promoter for bacteriophage T3 RNA polymerase
    377..400     +  misc_feature   MCS (fragment): pBluescript multiple cloning site
    409..427     -  promoter       T7 promoter: promoter for bacteriophage T7 RNA polymerase
    435..590     +  CDS            lacZα (fragment): LacZα fragment of β-galactosidase; lacZ fragment
    595..613     +  rep_origin     f1 ori (fragment): f1 bacteriophage origin of replication; arrow indicates direction of (+) strand synthesis
    628..649     +  misc_RNA       gRNA scaffold (fragment): guide RNA scaffold for the Streptococcus pyogenes CRISPR/Cas9 system
    684..707     +  promoter       Pc promoter (fragment): intI1 (promoter lies within the coding sequence); class 1 integron promoter
    883..939     +  CDS            GmR (fragment): gentamycin acetyltransferase; aacC1; confers resistance to gentamycin
    950..1737    +  CDS            SmR (fragment): aminoglycoside adenylyltransferase (Murphy, 1985); aadA; confers resistance to spectinomycin and streptomycin
   2078..2666    +  rep_origin     ori: high-copy-number ColE1/pMB1/pBR322/pUC origin of replication
