[The description below was written by a language model from this plasmid's Addgene catalogue record and pLannotate feature annotations shown in this document.]
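Description:
pTAG4 is a small (about 2.7 kb) bacterial cloning module built on the pAGM9121 backbone and catalogued as a CRISPR vector. It is intended to supply the first sgRNA unit in an array of guide RNAs separated by tRNAs. It is described as MoClo compatible, so it is meant to be combined with other parts by Golden Gate-style hierarchical assembly, although the record lists the cloning sites as unknown. The plasmid replicates in E. coli from a high-copy ColE1/pUC-type origin. It is selected with spectinomycin through an aadA (SmR) aminoglycoside adenylyltransferase gene, and short integron-derived Pc promoter and gentamicin-resistance fragments lie upstream of that gene.

The annotated payload contains a Streptococcus pyogenes Cas9 gRNA scaffold fragment followed directly by a tRNA. Next comes a lacZα cassette with a CAP binding site, lac promoter and operator, T3 and T7 promoters, a pBluescript MCS remnant and a partial lacZα coding sequence, and then a second, shorter scaffold fragment. This layout fits the insert's alternative name "LacZ". The lacZα segment appears to act as a placeholder that is swapped out when a guide is introduced, which would allow blue/white screening, but the record does not say this outright and gives the guide sequence as unknown. In tRNA-separated arrays, the host's endogenous tRNA-processing enzymes cut a single polycistronic transcript into individual sgRNAs, so several targets can be edited from one promoter. No promoter for expressing the array in plants is annotated, and it would presumably come from another module during assembly. The associated publication concerns Agrobacterium-based transformation methods for Nicotiana benthamiana, which points to use in building multiplexed plant genome-editing constructs.
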