Addgene plasmid #176867: pTAG4
Purpose: First sgRNA in a tRNA separated array of sgRNAs
Depositing lab: Daniel Voytas. Depositing organization: University of Minnesota. Publication: Direct delivery and fast-treated Agrobacterium co-culture (Fast-TrACC) plant transformation methods for Nicotiana benthamiana. Cody JP, Maher MF, Nasti RA, Starker CG, Chamness JC, Voytas DF. Nat Protoc. 2022 Oct 17. pii: 10.1038/s41596-022-00749-9. doi: 10.1038/s41596-022-00749-9. PubMed 36253612.
Backbone
  Vector backbone: pAGM9121
  Vector type: CRISPR
Growth in bacteria
  Bacterial resistance: Spectinomycin, 50 μg/mL
  Growth temperature: 37°C
  Growth strain: DH5alpha
  Copy number: High Copy
Gene/Insert
  Gene/Insert name: sgRNA_4 (alt name: LacZ)
  gRNA/shRNA sequence: unknown
  Species: Synthetic
  Mutation: WT
  Cloning method: Restriction Enzyme; 5′ cloning site Unknown (unknown if destroyed); 3′ cloning site Unknown (unknown if destroyed)
Terms and licenses: Academic/Nonprofit Terms; Industry Terms: Not Available to Industry
Depositor comments: MoClo compatible
How to cite: pTAG4 was a gift from Daniel Voytas (Addgene plasmid # 176867 ; http://n2t.net/addgene:176867 ; RRID:Addgene_176867)
